[The description below was written by a language model from this plasmid's Addgene catalogue record and pLannotate feature annotations shown in this document.]
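Description:
pRK5-HA-Ubiquitin-WT is a mammalian expression plasmid built on the pRK5-HA backbone for producing wild-type human ubiquitin with an N-terminal HA epitope tag. It is maintained in E. coli as a high-copy plasmid through a ColE1/pUC-type origin and is selected with ampicillin via the β-lactamase (AmpR) gene and its own promoter. An f1 origin is also present. Short fragments of lacZα, lacI, rop and the pBR322 bom region, together with a lac promoter/operator and CAP site, appear to be remnants of the vector's cloning history rather than functional parts. No mammalian selection marker is annotated: an SV40 enhancer/early promoter lies downstream of the expression cassette, but no resistance gene is listed after it. The construct therefore appears suited mainly to transient transfection.

The expression cassette is driven by the human cytomegalovirus immediate early enhancer and promoter, followed by a fragment of CMV intron A and an SP6 promoter, which also serves as the sequencing primer site. The single ubiquitin coding unit, derived from human UBC and roughly 220–230 bp long, was cloned between SalI and NotI sites, both preserved, and is terminated by an SV40 polyadenylation signal. The HA tag is supplied by the backbone upstream of the insert according to the catalogue, although the automated feature table does not annotate it. That table does flag a short fragment resembling a mouse IgH signal sequence just after the SP6 promoter, and its role is not explained in the record. The plasmid is typically used to co-express tagged ubiquitin so that ubiquitinated substrates can be detected with anti-HA antibodies. The associated study used it in this context, examining parkin-mediated ubiquitination of synphilin-1.
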