Addgene plasmid #17608: pRK5-HA-Ubiquitin-WT
Purpose: Mammalian expression of HA tagged ubiquitin
Depositing lab: Ted Dawson. Depositing organization: Johns Hopkins University and School of Medicine. Publication: Parkin mediates nonclassical, proteasomal-independent ubiquitination of synphilin-1: implications for Lewy body formation. Lim KL, Chew KC, Tan JM, Wang C, Chung KK, Zhang Y, Tanaka Y, Smith W, Engelender S, Ross CA, Dawson VL, Dawson TM. J Neurosci. 2005 Feb 23. 25(8):2002-9. 10.1523/JNEUROSCI.4474-04.2005 PubMed 15728840.
Backbone
  Vector backbone: pRK5-HA
  Backbone size w/o insert (bp): 4800
  Vector type: Mammalian Expression
Growth in bacteria
  Bacterial resistance: Ampicillin, 100 μg/mL
  Growth temperature: 37°C
  Growth strain: DH5alpha
  Copy number: High Copy
Gene/Insert
  Gene/Insert name: Ubiquitin C (alt name: Ub)
  Species: H. sapiens (human)
  Insert size (bp): 220
  Entrez Gene: UBC (a.k.a. HMG20)
  Tag / fusion protein: HA (N terminal on backbone)
  Cloning method: Restriction Enzyme; 5′ cloning site SalI (not destroyed); 3′ cloning site NotI (not destroyed)
  Sequencing primers: 5′ SP6
Terms and licenses: Academic/Nonprofit Terms; Industry Terms: Not Available to Industry
Depositor comments: The wild-type ubiquitin sequence in this plasmid is: MQIFVKTLTG KTITLEVEPS DTIENVKAKI QDKEGIPPDQ QRLIFAGKQL EDGRTLSDYN IQKESTLHLV LRLRGG
How to cite: pRK5-HA-Ubiquitin-WT was a gift from Ted Dawson (Addgene plasmid # 17608 ; http://n2t.net/addgene:17608 ; RRID:Addgene_17608)
