Features (pLannotate 1.2.2; 20 found; start..end, strand, type, name):
      1..380     +  enhancer       CMV enhancer: human cytomegalovirus immediate early enhancer
    381..584     +  promoter       CMV promoter: human cytomegalovirus (CMV) immediate early promoter
    720..763     +  intron         CMV intron (fragment): modified intron A from human cytomegalovirus
    815..833     +  promoter       SP6 promoter: promoter for bacteriophage SP6 RNA polymerase
    837..874     +  CDS            IgH signal sequence (fragment): signal sequence from the mouse immunoglobulin heavy chain variable region
   1019..1246    +  CDS            ubiquitin: human ubiquitin C; Homo sapiens UBC
   1296..1430    +  polyA_signal   SV40 poly(A) signal: SV40 polyadenylation signal
   1499..1856    +  promoter       SV40 promoter: SV40 enhancer and early promoter
   1875..2029    +  CDS            lacZα (fragment): LacZα fragment of β-galactosidase; lacZ fragment
   2035..2086    -  misc_feature   bom (fragment): basis of mobility region from pBR322
   2105..2560    +  rep_origin     f1 ori (sequence partly withheld): f1 bacteriophage origin of replication; arrow indicates direction of (+) strand synthesis
   2561..2610    -  misc_feature   bom (fragment): basis of mobility region from pBR322
   2712..2747    -  CDS            rop (fragment): Rop protein, which maintains plasmids at low copy number; rop
   2842..2946    +  promoter       AmpR promoter: bla
   2947..3807    +  CDS            AmpR: β-lactamase; bla; confers resistance to ampicillin, carbenicillin, and related antibiotics
   3978..4566    +  rep_origin     ori: high-copy-number ColE1/pMB1/pBR322/pUC origin of replication
   4749..4841    +  CDS            lacI (fragment): lac repressor; lacI; The lac repressor binds to the lac operator to inhibit transcription in E. coli. This inhibition can be relieved by adding lactose or isopropyl-β-D-thiogalactopyranoside (IPTG).
   4854..4875    +  protein_bind   CAP binding site: CAP binding activates transcription in the presence of cAMP. E. coli catabolite activator protein
   4890..4920    +  promoter       lac promoter: promoter for the E. coli lac operon
   4928..4944    +  protein_bind   lac operator: The lac repressor binds to the lac operator to inhibit transcription in E. coli. This inhibition can be relieved by adding lactose or isopropyl-β-D-thiogalactopyranoside (IPTG). lac repressor encoded by lacI
>Addgene plasmid #17608 | pRK5-HA-Ubiquitin-WT | addgene full sequence | sequence record 201219 | Addgene NGS Result
GACATTGATTATTGACTAGTTATTAATAGTAATCAATTACGGGGTCATTAGTTCATAGCCCATATATGGA
GTTCCGCGTTACATAACTTACGGTAAATGGCCCGCCTGGCTGACCGCCCAACGACCCCCGCCCATTGACG
TCAATAATGACGTATGTTCCCATAGTAACGCCAATAGGGACTTTCCATTGACGTCAATGGGTGGAGTATT
TACGGTAAACTGCCCACTTGGCAGTACATCAAGTGTATCATATGCCAAGTACGCCCCCTATTGACGTCAA
TGACGGTAAATGGCCCGCCTGGCATTATGCCCAGTACATGACCTTATGGGACTTTCCTACTTGGCAGTAC
ATCTACGTATTAGTCATCGCTATTACCATGGTGATGCGGTTTTGGCAGTACATCAATGGGCGTGGATAGC
GGTTTGACTCACGGGGATTTCCAAGTCTCCACCCCATTGACGTCAATGGGAGTTTGTTTTGGCACCAAAA
TCAACGGGACTTTCCAAAATGTCGTAACAACTCCGCCCCATTGACGCAAATGGGCGGTAGGCGTGTACGG
TGGGAGGTCTATATAAGCAGAGCTCGTTTAGTGAACCGTCAGATCGCCTGGAGACGCCATCCACGCTGTT
TTGACCTCCATAGAAGACACCGGGACCGATCCAGCCTCCGCGGCCGGGAACGGTGCATTGGAACGCGGAT
TCCCCGTGCCAAGAGTGACGTAAGTACCGCCTATAGAGTCTATAGGCCCACCCCCTTGGCTTCGTTAGAA
CGCGGCTACAATTAATACATAACCTTATGTATCATACACATACGATTTAGGTGACACTATAGAATAACAT
CCACTTTGCCTTTCTCTCCACAGGTGTCCACTCCCAGGTCCAACTGCACCTCGGTTCTATCGATTGAATT
CCCGAACCGACAGTCGGTCTCTTCACCAAGGCCATTCGCGCCACCATGGGCTACCCCTATGATGTGCCTG
ACTACGCAGATCTCAATGGTGGTGGTGGTGGGTCGACCATGCAGATCTTCGTGAAGACCCTGACTGGTAA
GACCATCACTCTCGAAGTGGAGCCGAGTGACACCATTGAGAATGTCAAGGCAAAGATCCAAGACAAGGAA
GGCATCCCTCCTGACCAGCAGAGGTTGATCTTTGCTGGGAAACAGCTGGAAGATGGACGCACCCTGTCTG
ACTACAACATCCAGAAAGAGTCCACCCTGCACCTGGTCCTCCGTCTCAGAGGTGGTTGAGCGGCCGCTAA
GTAAGTAAGGATCCCCAGCTTGGCCGCCATGGCCCAACTTGTTTATTGCAGCTTATAATGGTTACAAATA
AAGCAATAGCATCACAAATTTCACAAATAAAGCATTTTTTTCACTGCATTCTAGTTGTGGTTTGTCCAAA
CTCATCAATGTATCTTATCATGTCTGGATCGGGAATTAATTCGGCGCAGCACCATGGCCTGAAATAACCT
CTGAAAGAGGAACTTGGTTAGGTACCTTCTGAGGCGGAAAGAACCAGCTGTGGAATGTGTGTCAGTTAGG
GTGTGGAAAGTCCCCAGGCTCCCCAGCAGGCAGAAGTATGCAAAGCATGCATCTCAATTAGTCAGCAACC
AGGTGTGGAAAGTCCCCAGGCTCCCCAGCAGGCAGAAGTATGCAAAGCATGCATCTCAATTAGTCAGCAA
CCATAGTCCCGCCCCTAACTCCGCCCATCCCGCCCCTAACTCCGCCCAGTTCCGCCCATTCTCCGCCCCA
TGGCTGACTAATTTTTTTTATTTATGCAGAGGCCGAGGCCGCCTCGGCCTCTGAGCTATTCCAGAAGTAG
TGAGGAGGCTTTTTTGGAGGCCTAGGCTTTTGCAAAAAGCTGTTAACAGCTTGGCACTGGCCGTCGTTTT
ACAACGTCGTGACTGGGAAAACCCTGGCGTTACCCAACTTAATCGCCTTGCAGCACATCCCCCTTTCGCC
AGCTGGCGTAATAGCGAAGAGGCCCGCACCGATCGCCCTTCCCAACAGTTGCGCAGCCTGAATGGCGAAT
GGCGCCTGATGCGGTATTTTCTCCTTACGCATCTGTGCGGTATTTCACACCGCATA
[142 nt withheld, positions 2087-2228]
C
[141 nt withheld, positions 2230-2370]
CCTTTGACGTTGGAGTCCACGTTCTTT
[37 nt withheld, positions 2398-2434]
ACCCTATCTCGGGCTATTCTTTTAATTTATAAGGGATTTTGCCGATTTCGGCCTATTGGTTAAAAAATGA
GCTGATTTAACAAAAATTTAACGCGAATTTTAACAAAATATTAACGTTTACAATTTTATGGTGCACTCTC
AGTACAATCTGCTCTGATGCCGCATAGTTAAGCCAGCCCCGACACCCGCCAACACCCGCTGACGCGCCCT
GACGGGCTTGTCTGCTCCCGGCATCCGCTTACAGACAAGCTGTGACCGTCTCCGGGAGCTGCATGTGTCA
GAGGTTTTCACCGTCATCACCGAAACGCGCGAGACGAAAGGGCCTCGTGATACGCCTATTTTTATAGGTT
AATGTCATGATAATAATGGTTTCTTAGACGTCAGGTGGCACTTTTCGGGGAAATGTGCGCGGAACCCCTA
TTTGTTTATTTTTCTAAATACATTCAAATATGTATCCGCTCATGAGACAATAACCCTGATAAATGCTTCA
ATAATATTGAAAAAGGAAGAGTATGAGTATTCAACATTTCCGTGTCGCCCTTATTCCCTTTTTTGCGGCA
TTTTGCCTTCCTGTTTTTGCTCACCCAGAAACGCTGGTGAAAGTAAAAGATGCTGAAGATCAGTTGGGTG
CACGAGTGGGTTACATCGAACTGGATCTCAACAGCGGTAAGATCCTTGAGAGTTTTCGCCCCGAAGAACG
TTTTCCAATGATGAGCACTTTTAAAGTTCTGCTATGTGGCGCGGTATTATCCCGTATTGACGCCGGGCAA
GAGCAACTCGGTCGCCGCATACACTATTCTCAGAATGACTTGGTTGAGTACTCACCAGTCACAGAAAAGC
ATCTTACGGATGGCATGACAGTAAGAGAATTATGCAGTGCTGCCATAACCATGAGTGATAACACTGCGGC
CAACTTACTTCTGACAACGATCGGAGGACCGAAGGAGCTAACCGCTTTTTTGCACAACATGGGGGATCAT
GTAACTCGCCTTGATCGTTGGGAACCGGAGCTGAATGAAGCCATACCAAACGACGAGCGTGACACCACGA
TGCCTGTAGCAATGGCAACAACGTTGCGCAAACTATTAACTGGCGAACTACTTACTCTAGCTTCCCGGCA
ACAATTAATAGACTGGATGGAGGCGGATAAAGTTGCAGGACCACTTCTGCGCTCGGCCCTTCCGGCTGGC
TGGTTTATTGCTGATAAATCTGGAGCCGGTGAGCGTGGGTCTCGCGGTATCATTGCAGCACTGGGGCCAG
ATGGTAAGCCCTCCCGTATCGTAGTTATCTACACGACGGGGAGTCAGGCAACTATGGATGAACGAAATAG
ACAGATCGCTGAGATAGGTGCCTCACTGATTAAGCATTGGTAACTGTCAGACCAAGTTTACTCATATATA
CTTTAGATTGATTTAAAACTTCATTTTTAATTTAAAAGGATCTAGGTGAAGATCCTTTTTGATAATCTCA
TGACCAAAATCCCTTAACGTGAGTTTTCGTTCCACTGAGCGTCAGACCCCGTAGAAAAGATCAAAGGATC
TTCTTGAGATCCTTTTTTTCTGCGCGTAATCTGCTGCTTGCAAACAAAAAAACCACCGCTACCAGCGGTG
GTTTGTTTGCCGGATCAAGAGCTACCAACTCTTTTTCCGAAGGTAACTGGCTTCAGCAGAGCGCAGATAC
CAAATACTGTTCTTCTAGTGTAGCCGTAGTTAGGCCACCACTTCAAGAACTCTGTAGCACCGCCTACATA
CCTCGCTCTGCTAATCCTGTTACCAGTGGCTGCTGCCAGTGGCGATAAGTCGTGTCTTACCGGGTTGGAC
TCAAGACGATAGTTACCGGATAAGGCGCAGCGGTCGGGCTGAACGGGGGGTTCGTGCACACAGCCCAGCT
TGGAGCGAACGACCTACACCGAACTGAGATACCTACAGCGTGAGCTATGAGAAAGCGCCACGCTTCCCGA
AGGGAGAAAGGCGGACAGGTATCCGGTAAGCGGCAGGGTCGGAACAGGAGAGCGCACGAGGGAGCTTCCA
GGGGGAAACGCCTGGTATCTTTATAGTCCTGTCGGGTTTCGCCACCTCTGACTTGAGCGTCGATTTTTGT
GATGCTCGTCAGGGGGGCGGAGCCTATGGAAAAACGCCAGCAACGCGGCCTTTTTACGGTTCCTGGCCTT
TTGCTGGCCTTTTGCTCACATGTTCTTTCCTGCGTTATCCCCTGATTCTGTGGATAACCGTATTACCGCC
TTTGAGTGAGCTGATACCGCTCGCCGCAGCCGAACGACCGAGCGCAGCGAGTCAGTGAGCGAGGAAGCGG
AAGAGCGCCCAATACGCAAACCGCCTCTCCCCGCGCGTTGGCCGATTCATTAATGCAGCTGGCACGACAG
GTTTCCCGACTGGAAAGCGGGCAGTGAGCGCAACGCAATTAATGTGAGTTAGCTCACTCATTAGGCACCC
CAGGCTTTACACTTTATGCTTCCGGCTCGTATGTTGTGTGGAATTGTGAGCGGATAACAATTTCACACAG
GAAACAGCTATGACATGATTACGAATTAATTCGAGCTCGCCC
