>Addgene plasmid #17608 | pRK5-HA-Ubiquitin-WT | addgene partial sequence | sequence record 153345 | CMV-F 5'-CGCAAATGGGCGGTAGGCGTG-3'
TTAGTGAACCGTCAGATCGCCTGGAGACGCCATCCACGCTGTTTTGACCTCCATAGAAGACACCGGGACC
GATCCAGCCTCCGCGGCCGGGAACGGTGCATTGGAACGCGGATTCCCCGTGCCAAGAGTGACGTAAGTAC
CGCCTATAGAGTCTATAGGCCCACCCCCTTGGCTTCGTTAGAACGCGGCTACAATTAATACATAACCTTA
TGTATCATACACATACGATTTAGGTGACACTATAGAATAACATCCACTTTGCCTTTCTCTCCACAGGTGT
CCACTCCCAGGTCCAACTGCACCTCGGTTCTATCGATTGAATTCCCGAACCGACAGTCGGTCTCTTCACC
AAGGCCATTCGCGCCACCATGGGCTACCCCTATGATGTGCCTGACTACGCAGATCTCAATGGTGGTGGTG
GTGGGTCGACCATGCAGATCTTCGTGAAGACCCTGACTGGTAAGACCATCACTCTCGAAGTGGAGCCGAG
TGACACCATTGAGAATGTCAAGGCAAAGATCCAAGACAAGGAAGGCATCCCTCCTGACCAGCAGAGGTTG
ATCTTTGCTGGGAAACAGCTGGAAGATGGACGCACCCTGTCTGACTACAACATCCAGAAAGAGTCCACCC
TGCACCTGGTCCTCCGTCTCAGAGGTGGTTGAGCGGCCGCTAAGTAAGTAAGGATCCCCAGCTTGGCCGC
CATGGCCCAACTTGTTTATTGCAGCTTATAATGGTTACAAATAAAGCAATAGCATCACAAATTTCACAAA
TAAAGCATTTTTTTCACTGCATTCTAGTTGTGGTTTGTCCAAACTCATCAATGTATCTTATCATGTCTGG
ATCGGGAATTAATTCGGCGCAGCACCATGGCCTGAAATAACCTCTGAAAGAGGAACTTGGTTAGGTACCT
TCTGAGGCGGAAAGAACCAGCTGTGGAATGTGTGTCAGTTAGGGTGTGGAAAGTCCCCAGGCTCCCCAGC
AGGCAGAAGTATGC
